Addgene plasmid #49705: pVRb02_2817
Depositing lab: Christopher Voigt. Depositing organization: University of California, San Francisco (UCSF). Publication: Design of orthogonal genetic switches based on a crosstalk map of sigmas, anti-sigmas, and promoters. Rhodius VA, Segall-Shapiro TH, Sharon BD, Ghodasara A, Orlova E, Tabakh H, Burkhardt DH, Clancy K, Peterson TC, Gross CA, Voigt CA. Mol Syst Biol. 2013 Oct 29;9:702. doi: 10.1038/msb.2013.58. PubMed 24169405.
Backbone
  Vector backbone: pVRb
  Vector type: Bacterial Expression, Synthetic Biology
Growth in bacteria
  Bacterial resistance: Kanamycin, 50 μg/mL
  Growth temperature: 37°C
  Growth strain: DH10B
  Copy number: Low Copy
Gene/Insert
  Gene/Insert name: sfgfp
  Species: Aequorea victoria
  Promoter: Pecf02_2817
  Cloning method: Ligation Independent Cloning
  Sequencing primers: 5′ tggcaattccgacgtctaag; 3′ cgttcaccgacaaacaacag
Terms and licenses: Academic/Nonprofit Terms; Industry Terms: Not Available to Industry
How to cite: pVRb02_2817 was a gift from Christopher Voigt (Addgene plasmid # 49705 ; http://n2t.net/addgene:49705 ; RRID:Addgene_49705)
