[The description below was written by a language model from this plasmid's Addgene catalogue record and pLannotate feature annotations shown in this document.]
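Description:
pVRb02_2817 is a low-copy bacterial reporter plasmid built on the pVRb backbone for synthetic biology work in Escherichia coli. It replicates from the pSC101 origin, which depends on the plasmid-encoded Rep101 (RepA) initiator protein and accounts for the low copy number, and it is selected with kanamycin through a neo/nptII aminoglycoside phosphotransferase gene followed by the phage lambda t0 terminator. A short fragment annotated as Tn5 transposase next to the resistance gene is most likely residual sequence carried along with the Tn5-derived kanamycin cassette rather than a functional element.

The payload is a single reporter unit: superfolder GFP (sfgfp), a rapidly maturing, constitutively fluorescent Aequorea victoria derivative, placed under the promoter recorded as Pecf02_2817 and terminated by the E. coli rrnB T1 terminator after a small remnant of a pUC-type multiple cloning site. The promoter itself is not annotated in the feature table; the region immediately upstream of sfgfp is instead labelled as a fragment of E. coli rseD, which may reflect sequence similarity in the promoter or leader region rather than an intended coding sequence. The promoter name and the associated publication, which maps crosstalk among sigma factors, anti-sigma factors and their promoters, suggest that this is an extracytoplasmic function (ECF) sigma-dependent promoter. Fluorescence output would then report the activity of a sigma factor supplied from another source, since none is encoded here. The plasmid is therefore suited to measuring promoter activation and orthogonality when characterising sigma/anti-sigma pairs or building genetic switches from them.
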