Features (pLannotate 1.2.2; 9 found; start..end, strand, type, name):
      1..81      +  CDS            rseD (fragment): RSED_ECOLI - Also known as orf51 From Escherichia coli (strain K12).
    116..829     +  CDS            Superfolder GFP: Superfolder GFP is a basic (constitutively fluorescent) green fluorescent protein published in 2005, derived from Aequorea victoria. It is reported to be a very rapidly-maturing weak dimer.
    843..861     +  misc_feature   MCS (fragment): pUC18/19 multiple cloning site
    874..960     +  terminator     rrnB T1 terminator: Escherichia coli rrnB; transcription terminator T1 from the E. coli rrnB gene
   1495..2445    -  CDS            Rep101: RepA protein needed for replication with the pSC101 origin; rep101
   2493..2715    -  rep_origin     pSC101 ori: low-copy replication origin that requires the Rep101 protein
   3207..3301    -  terminator     lambda t0 terminator: transcription terminator from phage lambda
   3335..4126    -  CDS            neo: KKA2_KLEPN - Also known as kan, nptII. Experimental evidence at protein level: Swiss-Prot protein existence level 1. Resistance to kanamycin, neomycin, paromomycin, ribostamycin, butirosin and gentamicin B. From Klebsiella pneumoniae.
   4158..4277    -  CDS            tnpA (fragment): TN5P_ECOLX - Also known as tnp. Experimental evidence at protein level: Swiss-Prot protein existence level 1. Mediates transposition of transposon Tn5 by a 'cut and paste' mechanism. First, the monomeric transposase binds the 19 bp inverted DNA repeats flanking the transposon. Then, dimerization of the DNA- bound transposase creates a synaptic DNA complex. After nicking of the first DNA strand, excision of the transposon proceeds through a series of intermediates. The transposase then mediates the insertion of the transposon at a new site by strand transfer. The activity of the wild- type tran
>Addgene plasmid #49705 | pVRb02_2817 | depositor full sequence | sequence record 74501 | pVRb02_2817 sequence 4327 bps
CATGACAAACAAAAACAGATGCGTTACGGAACTTTACAAAAACGAGACACTCTAACCCTTTGCTTGCTCA
AATTGCAGCTGGATCCTGTCAATTTCCGCGATAGAGGAGGTAAAGATGAGCAAAGGAGAAGAACTTTTCA
CTGGAGTTGTCCCAATTCTTGTTGAATTAGATGGTGATGTTAATGGGCACAAATTTTCTGTCCGTGGAGA
GGGTGAAGGTGATGCTACAAACGGAAAACTCACCCTTAAATTTATTTGCACTACTGGAAAACTACCTGTT
CCGTGGCCAACACTTGTCACTACTCTGACCTATGGTGTTCAATGCTTTTCCCGTTATCCGGATCACATGA
AACGGCATGACTTTTTCAAGAGTGCCATGCCCGAAGGTTATGTACAGGAACGCACTATATCTTTCAAAGA
TGACGGGACCTACAAGACGCGTGCTGAAGTCAAGTTTGAAGGTGATACCCTTGTTAATCGTATCGAGTTA
AAGGGTATTGATTTTAAAGAAGATGGAAACATTCTTGGACACAAACTCGAGTACAACTTTAACTCACACA
ATGTATACATCACGGCAGACAAACAAAAGAATGGAATCAAAGCTAACTTCAAAATTCGCCACAACGTTGA
AGATGGTTCCGTTCAACTAGCAGACCATTATCAACAAAATACTCCAATTGGCGATGGCCCTGTCCTTTTA
CCAGACAACCATTACCTGTCGACACAATCTGTCCTTTCGAAAGATCCCAACGAAAAGCGTGACCACATGG
TCCTTCTTGAGTTTGTAACTGCTGCTGGGATTACACATGGCATGGATGAGCTCTACAAATAATAAATGTC
CAGACCTGCAGGCATGCAAGCCTCTAGAGGCATCAAATAAAACGAAAGGCTCAGTCGAAAGACTGGGCCT
TTCGTTTTATCTGTTGTTTGTCGGTGAACGCTCTCCTGAGTAGGACAAATCCGCCGCCCTAGACCTAGGG
TACGGGTTTTGCTGCCCGCAAACGGGCTGTTCTGGTGTTGCTAGTTTGTTATCAGAATCGCAGATCCGGC
TTCAGGTTTGCCGGCTGAAAGCGCTATTTCTTCCAGAATTGCCATGATTTTTTCCCCACGGGAGGCGTCA
CTGGCTCCCGTGTTGTCGGCAGCTTTGATTCGATAAGCAGCATCGCCTGTTTCAGGCTGTCTATGTGTGA
CTGTTGAGCTGTAACAAGTTGTCTCAGGTGTTCAATTTCATGTTCTAGTTGCTTTGTTTTACTGGTTTCA
CCTGTTCTATTAGGTGTTACATGCTGTTCATCTGTTACATTGTCGATCTGTTCATGGTGAACAGCTTTAA
ATGCACCAAAAACTCGTAAAAGCTCTGATGTATCTATCTTTTTTACACCGTTTTCATCTGTGCATATGGA
CAGTTTTCCCTTTGATATCTAACGGTGAACAGTTGTTCTACTTTTGTTTGTTAGTCTTGATGCTTCACTG
ATAGATACAAGAGCCATAAGAACCTCAGATCCTTCCGTATTTAGCCAGTATGTTCTCTAGTGTGGTTCGT
TGTTTTTGCGTGAGCCATGAGAACGAACCATTGAGATCATGCTTACTTTGCATGTCACTCAAAAATTTTG
CCTCAAAACTGGTGAGCTGAATTTTTGCAGTTAAAGCATCGTGTAGTGTTTTTCTTAGTCCGTTACGTAG
GTAGGAATCTGATGTAATGGTTGTTGGTATTTTGTCACCATTCATTTTTATCTGGTTGTTCTCAAGTTCG
GTTACGAGATCCATTTGTCTATCTAGTTCAACTTGGAAAATCAACGTATCAGTCGGGCGGCCTCGCTTAT
CAACCACCAATTTCATATTGCTGTAAGTGTTTAAATCTTTACTTATTGGTTTCAAAACCCATTGGTTAAG
CCTTTTAAACTCATGGTAGTTATTTTCAAGCATTAACATGAACTTAAATTCATCAAGGCTAATCTCTATA
TTTGCCTTGTGAGTTTTCTTTTGTGTTAGTTCTTTTAATAACCACTCATAAATCCTCATAGAGTATTTGT
TTTCAAAAGACTTAACATGTTCCAGATTATATTTTATGAATTTTTTTAACTGGAAAAGATAAGGCAATAT
CTCTTCACTAAAAACTAATTCTAATTTTTCGCTTGAGAACTTGGCATAGTTTGTCCACTGGAAAATCTCA
AAGCCTTTAACCAAAGGATTCCTGATTTCCACAGTTCTCGTCATCAGCTCTCTGGTTGCTTTAGCTAATA
CACCATAAGCATTTTCCCTACTGATGTTCATCATCTGAGCGTATTGGTTATAAGTGAACGATACCGTCCG
TTCTTTCCTTGTAGGGTTTTCAATCGTGGGGTTGAGTAGTGCCACACAGCATAAAATTAGCTTGGTTTCA
TGCTCCGTTAAGTCATAGCGACTAATCGCTAGTTCATTTGCTTTGAAAACAACTAATTCAGACATACATC
TCAATTGGTCTAGGTGATTTTAATCACTATACCAATTGAGATGGGCTAGTCAATGATAATTACTAGTCCT
TTTCCTTTGAGTTGTGGGTATCTGTAAATTCTGCTAGACCTTTGCTGGAAAACTTGTAAATTCTGCTAGA
CCCTCTGTAAATTCCGCTAGACCTTTGTGTGTTTTTTTTGTTTATATTCAAGTGGTTATAATTTATAGAA
TAAAGAAAGAATAAAAAAAGATAAAAAGAATAGATCCCAGCCCTGTGTATAACTCACTACTTTAGTCAGT
TCCGCAGTATTACAAAAGGATGTCGCAAACGCTGTTTGCTCCTCTACAAAACAGACCTTAAAACCCTAAA
GGCTTAAGTAGCACCCTCGCAAGCTCGGGCAAATCGCTGAATATTCCTTTTGTCTCCGACCATCAGGCAC
CTGAGTCGCTGTCTTTTTCGTGACATTCAGTTCGCTGCGCTCACGGCTCTGGCAGTGAATGGGGGTAAAT
GGCACTACAGGCGCCTTTTATGGATTCATGCAAGGAAACTACCCATAATACAAGAAAAGCCCGTCACGGG
CTTCTCAGGGCGTTTTATGGCGGGTCTGCTATGTGGTGCTATCTGACTTTTTGCTGTTCAGCAGTTCCTG
CCCTCTGATTTTCCAGTCTGACCACTTCGGATTATCCCGTGACAGGTCATTCAGACTGGCTAATGCACCC
AGTAAGGCAGCGGTATCATCAACAGGCTTACCCGTCTTACTGTCCCTAGTGCTTGGATTCTCACCAATAA
AAAACGCCCGGCGGCAACCGAGCGTTCTGAACAAATCCAGATGGAGTTCTGAGGTCATTACTGGATCTAT
CAACAGGAGTCCAAGCGAGCTCTCGAACCCCAGAGTCCCGCTCAGAAGAACTCGTCAAGAAGGCGATAGA
AGGCGATGCGCTGCGAATCGGGAGCGGCGATACCGTAAAGCACGAGGAAGCGGTCAGCCCATTCGCCGCC
AAGCTCTTCAGCAATATCACGGGTAGCCAACGCTATGTCCTGATAGCGGTCCGCCACACCCAGCCGGCCA
CAGTCGATGAATCCAGAAAAGCGGCCATTTTCCACCATGATATTCGGCAAGCAGGCATCGCCATGGGTCA
CGACGAGATCCTCGCCGTCGGGCATGCGCGCCTTGAGCCTGGCGAACAGTTCGGCTGGCGCGAGCCCCTG
ATGCTCTTCGTCCAGATCATCCTGATCGACAAGACCGGCTTCCATCCGAGTACGTGCTCGCTCGATGCGA
TGTTTCGCTTGGTGGTCGAATGGGCAGGTAGCCGGATCAAGCGTATGCAGCCGCCGCATTGCATCAGCCA
TGATGGATACTTTCTCGGCAGGAGCAAGGTGAGATGACAGGAGATCCTGCCCCGGCACTTCGCCCAATAG
CAGCCAGTCCCTTCCCGCTTCAGTGACAACGTCGAGCACAGCTGCGCAAGGAACGCCCGTCGTGGCCAGC
CACGATAGCCGCGCTGCCTCGTCCTGCAGTTCATTCAGGGCACCGGACAGGTCGGTCTTGACAAAAAGAA
CCGGGCGCCCCTGCGCTGACAGCCGGAACACGGCGGCATCAGAGCAGCCGATTGTCTGTTGTGCCCAGTC
ATAGCCGAATAGCCTCTCCACCCAAGCGGCCGGAGAACCTGCGTGCAATCCATCTTGTTCAATCATGCGA
AACGATCCTCATCCTGTCTCTTGATCAGATCTTGATCCCCTGCGCCATCAGATCCTTGGCGGCAAGAAAG
CCATCCAGTTTACTTTGCAGGGCTTCCCAACCTTACCAGAGGGCGCCCCAGCTGGCAATTCCGACGTCTA
AGAAACCATTATTATCATGACATTAACCTATAAAAATAGGCGTATCACGAGGCCCTT
