>Addgene plasmid #49705 | pVRb02_2817 | depositor partial sequence | sequence record 74088 | pECF promoter
CATGACAAACAAAAACAGATGCGTTACGGAACTTTACAAAAACGAGACACTCTAACCCTTTGCTTGCTCA
AATTGCAGCT
