>Addgene plasmid #49705 | pVRb02_2817 | depositor partial sequence | sequence record 74089 | pVRb backbone
GGATCCTGTCAATTTCCGCGATAGAGGAGGTAAAGATGAGCAAAGGAGAAGAACTTTTCACTGGAGTTGT
CCCAATTCTTGTTGAATTAGATGGTGATGTTAATGGGCACAAATTTTCTGTCCGTGGAGAGGGTGAAGGT
GATGCTACAAACGGAAAACTCACCCTTAAATTTATTTGCACTACTGGAAAACTACCTGTTCCGTGGCCAA
CACTTGTCACTACTCTGACCTATGGTGTTCAATGCTTTTCCCGTTATCCGGATCACATGAAACGGCATGA
CTTTTTCAAGAGTGCCATGCCCGAAGGTTATGTACAGGAACGCACTATATCTTTCAAAGATGACGGGACC
TACAAGACGCGTGCTGAAGTCAAGTTTGAAGGTGATACCCTTGTTAATCGTATCGAGTTAAAGGGTATTG
ATTTTAAAGAAGATGGAAACATTCTTGGACACAAACTCGAGTACAACTTTAACTCACACAATGTATACAT
CACGGCAGACAAACAAAAGAATGGAATCAAAGCTAACTTCAAAATTCGCCACAACGTTGAAGATGGTTCC
GTTCAACTAGCAGACCATTATCAACAAAATACTCCAATTGGCGATGGCCCTGTCCTTTTACCAGACAACC
ATTACCTGTCGACACAATCTGTCCTTTCGAAAGATCCCAACGAAAAGCGTGACCACATGGTCCTTCTTGA
GTTTGTAACTGCTGCTGGGATTACACATGGCATGGATGAGCTCTACAAATAATAAATGTCCAGACCTGCA
GGCATGCAAGCCTCTAGAGGCATCAAATAAAACGAAAGGCTCAGTCGAAAGACTGGGCCTTTCGTTTTAT
CTGTTGTTTGTCGGTGAACGCTCTCCTGAGTAGGACAAATCCGCCGCCCTAGACCTAGGGTACGGGTTTT
GCTGCCCGCAAACGGGCTGTTCTGGTGTTGCTAGTTTGTTATCAGAATCGCAGATCCGGCTTCAGGTTTG
CCGGCTGAAAGCGCTATTTCTTCCAGAATTGCCATGATTTTTTCCCCACGGGAGGCGTCACTGGCTCCCG
TGTTGTCGGCAGCTTTGATTCGATAAGCAGCATCGCCTGTTTCAGGCTGTCTATGTGTGACTGTTGAGCT
GTAACAAGTTGTCTCAGGTGTTCAATTTCATGTTCTAGTTGCTTTGTTTTACTGGTTTCACCTGTTCTAT
TAGGTGTTACATGCTGTTCATCTGTTACATTGTCGATCTGTTCATGGTGAACAGCTTTAAATGCACCAAA
AACTCGTAAAAGCTCTGATGTATCTATCTTTTTTACACCGTTTTCATCTGTGCATATGGACAGTTTTCCC
TTTGATATCTAACGGTGAACAGTTGTTCTACTTTTGTTTGTTAGTCTTGATGCTTCACTGATAGATACAA
GAGCCATAAGAACCTCAGATCCTTCCGTATTTAGCCAGTATGTTCTCTAGTGTGGTTCGTTGTTTTTGCG
TGAGCCATGAGAACGAACCATTGAGATCATGCTTACTTTGCATGTCACTCAAAAATTTTGCCTCAAAACT
GGTGAGCTGAATTTTTGCAGTTAAAGCATCGTGTAGTGTTTTTCTTAGTCCGTTACGTAGGTAGGAATCT
GATGTAATGGTTGTTGGTATTTTGTCACCATTCATTTTTATCTGGTTGTTCTCAAGTTCGGTTACGAGAT
CCATTTGTCTATCTAGTTCAACTTGGAAAATCAACGTATCAGTCGGGCGGCCTCGCTTATCAACCACCAA
TTTCATATTGCTGTAAGTGTTTAAATCTTTACTTATTGGTTTCAAAACCCATTGGTTAAGCCTTTTAAAC
TCATGGTAGTTATTTTCAAGCATTAACATGAACTTAAATTCATCAAGGCTAATCTCTATATTTGCCTTGT
GAGTTTTCTTTTGTGTTAGTTCTTTTAATAACCACTCATAAATCCTCATAGAGTATTTGTTTTCAAAAGA
CTTAACATGTTCCAGATTATATTTTATGAATTTTTTTAACTGGAAAAGATAAGGCAATATCTCTTCACTA
AAAACTAATTCTAATTTTTCGCTTGAGAACTTGGCATAGTTTGTCCACTGGAAAATCTCAAAGCCTTTAA
CCAAAGGATTCCTGATTTCCACAGTTCTCGTCATCAGCTCTCTGGTTGCTTTAGCTAATACACCATAAGC
ATTTTCCCTACTGATGTTCATCATCTGAGCGTATTGGTTATAAGTGAACGATACCGTCCGTTCTTTCCTT
GTAGGGTTTTCAATCGTGGGGTTGAGTAGTGCCACACAGCATAAAATTAGCTTGGTTTCATGCTCCGTTA
AGTCATAGCGACTAATCGCTAGTTCATTTGCTTTGAAAACAACTAATTCAGACATACATCTCAATTGGTC
TAGGTGATTTTAATCACTATACCAATTGAGATGGGCTAGTCAATGATAATTACTAGTCCTTTTCCTTTGA
GTTGTGGGTATCTGTAAATTCTGCTAGACCTTTGCTGGAAAACTTGTAAATTCTGCTAGACCCTCTGTAA
ATTCCGCTAGACCTTTGTGTGTTTTTTTTGTTTATATTCAAGTGGTTATAATTTATAGAATAAAGAAAGA
ATAAAAAAAGATAAAAAGAATAGATCCCAGCCCTGTGTATAACTCACTACTTTAGTCAGTTCCGCAGTAT
TACAAAAGGATGTCGCAAACGCTGTTTGCTCCTCTACAAAACAGACCTTAAAACCCTAAAGGCTTAAGTA
GCACCCTCGCAAGCTCGGGCAAATCGCTGAATATTCCTTTTGTCTCCGACCATCAGGCACCTGAGTCGCT
GTCTTTTTCGTGACATTCAGTTCGCTGCGCTCACGGCTCTGGCAGTGAATGGGGGTAAATGGCACTACAG
GCGCCTTTTATGGATTCATGCAAGGAAACTACCCATAATACAAGAAAAGCCCGTCACGGGCTTCTCAGGG
CGTTTTATGGCGGGTCTGCTATGTGGTGCTATCTGACTTTTTGCTGTTCAGCAGTTCCTGCCCTCTGATT
TTCCAGTCTGACCACTTCGGATTATCCCGTGACAGGTCATTCAGACTGGCTAATGCACCCAGTAAGGCAG
CGGTATCATCAACAGGCTTACCCGTCTTACTGTCCCTAGTGCTTGGATTCTCACCAATAAAAAACGCCCG
GCGGCAACCGAGCGTTCTGAACAAATCCAGATGGAGTTCTGAGGTCATTACTGGATCTATCAACAGGAGT
CCAAGCGAGCTCTCGAACCCCAGAGTCCCGCTCAGAAGAACTCGTCAAGAAGGCGATAGAAGGCGATGCG
CTGCGAATCGGGAGCGGCGATACCGTAAAGCACGAGGAAGCGGTCAGCCCATTCGCCGCCAAGCTCTTCA
GCAATATCACGGGTAGCCAACGCTATGTCCTGATAGCGGTCCGCCACACCCAGCCGGCCACAGTCGATGA
ATCCAGAAAAGCGGCCATTTTCCACCATGATATTCGGCAAGCAGGCATCGCCATGGGTCACGACGAGATC
CTCGCCGTCGGGCATGCGCGCCTTGAGCCTGGCGAACAGTTCGGCTGGCGCGAGCCCCTGATGCTCTTCG
TCCAGATCATCCTGATCGACAAGACCGGCTTCCATCCGAGTACGTGCTCGCTCGATGCGATGTTTCGCTT
GGTGGTCGAATGGGCAGGTAGCCGGATCAAGCGTATGCAGCCGCCGCATTGCATCAGCCATGATGGATAC
TTTCTCGGCAGGAGCAAGGTGAGATGACAGGAGATCCTGCCCCGGCACTTCGCCCAATAGCAGCCAGTCC
CTTCCCGCTTCAGTGACAACGTCGAGCACAGCTGCGCAAGGAACGCCCGTCGTGGCCAGCCACGATAGCC
GCGCTGCCTCGTCCTGCAGTTCATTCAGGGCACCGGACAGGTCGGTCTTGACAAAAAGAACCGGGCGCCC
CTGCGCTGACAGCCGGAACACGGCGGCATCAGAGCAGCCGATTGTCTGTTGTGCCCAGTCATAGCCGAAT
AGCCTCTCCACCCAAGCGGCCGGAGAACCTGCGTGCAATCCATCTTGTTCAATCATGCGAAACGATCCTC
ATCCTGTCTCTTGATCAGATCTTGATCCCCTGCGCCATCAGATCCTTGGCGGCAAGAAAGCCATCCAGTT
TACTTTGCAGGGCTTCCCAACCTTACCAGAGGGCGCCCCAGCTGGCAATTCCGACGTCTAAGAAACCATT
ATTATCATGACATTAACCTATAAAAATAGGCGTATCACGAGGCCCTT
