>Addgene plasmid #49705 | pVRb02_2817 | addgene partial sequence | sequence record 77042 | psc101-For 5'-GATCAGATCATGATCCCCTGCGCCATCAGATCC-3'
GGCAAGAAAGCCATCCAGTTTACTTTGCAGGGCTTCCCAACCTTACCAGAGGGCGCCCCAGCTGGCAATT
CCGACGTCTAAGAAACCATTATTATCATGACATTAACCTATAAAAATAGGCGTATCACGAGGCCCTTCAT
GACAAACAAAAACAGATGCGTTACGGAACTTTACAAAAACGAGACACTCTAACCCTTTGCTTGCTCAAAT
TGCAGCTGGATCCTGTCAATTTCCGCGATAGAGGAGGTAAAGATGAGCAAAGGAGAAGAACTTTTCACTG
GAGTTGTCCCAATTCTTGTTGAATTAGATGGTGATGTTAATGGGCACAAATTTTCTGTCCGTGGAGAGGG
TGAAGGTGATGCTACAAACGGAAAACTCACCCTTAAATTTATTTGCACTACTGGAAAACTACCTGTTCCG
TGGCCAACACTTGTCACTACTCTGACCTATGGTGTTCAATGCTTTTCCCGTTATCCGGATCACATGAAAC
GGCATGACTTTTTCAAGAGTGCCATGCCCGAAGGTTATGTACAGGAACGCACTATATCTTTCAAAGATGA
CGGGACCTACAAGACGCGTGCTGAAGTCAAGTTTGAAGGTGATACCCTTGTTAATCGTATCGAGTTAAAG
GGTATTGATTTTAAAGAAGATGGAAACATTCTTGGACACAAACTCGAGTACAACTTTAACTCACACAATG
TATACATCACGGCAGACAAACAAAAGAATGGAATCAAAGCTAACTTCAAAATTCGCCACAACGTTGAAGA
TGGTTCCGTTCAACTAGCAGACCATTATCAACAAAATACTCCAATTGGCGATGGCCCTGTCCTTTTACCA
GACAACCATTACCTGTCGACACAATCTGTCCTTTCGAAAGATCCCAACGAAAAGCGTGACCACATGGTCC
TTCTTGAGTTTGTAACTGCTGCTGGGATTACACATGGCATGGATGAGCTCTACAAATAATAAATGTCCAG
ACCTGCAGGCATGCAAGC
